Addgene plasmid #124500: pGlomyc-Frat2
Purpose: Expresses myc-tagged mouse FRAT2 in mammalian cells (N-terminal tag)
Depositing lab: Renee van Amerongen. Publication: TMEM98 is a negative regulator of FRAT mediated Wnt/ss-catenin signalling. van der Wal T, Lambooij JP, van Amerongen R. PLoS One. 2020 Jan 21;15(1):e0227435. doi: 10.1371/journal.pone.0227435. eCollection 2020. PubMed 31961879.
Backbone
  Vector backbone: pGlomyc (based on pCDNA3.1)
  Backbone manufacturer: Olivier Destree
  Backbone size w/o insert (bp): 5500
  Total vector size (bp): 6200
  Modifications to backbone: The pGlomyc vector backbone contains 5’ and 3’ globin UTRs and the pCDNA1.1 BamHI-NsiI polylinker in the backbone of pCDNA3.1(+).
  Vector type: Mammalian Expression
  Selectable markers: Neomycin (select with G418)
Growth in bacteria
  Bacterial resistance: Ampicillin, 100 μg/mL
  Growth temperature: 37°C
  Growth strain: DH5alpha
  Copy number: Unknown
Gene/Insert
  Gene/Insert name: Frat2
  Species: M. musculus (mouse)
  Insert size (bp): 696
  GenBank ID: NM_177603.3
  Entrez Gene: Frat2
  Promoter: CMV
  Tag / fusion protein: myc tag (N terminal on insert)
  Cloning method: Restriction Enzyme; 5′ cloning site EcoRV (destroyed during cloning); 3′ cloning site NotI (not destroyed)
  Sequencing primers: 5′ T7; 3′ BGH polyA
Resource information
  A portion of this plasmid was derived from a plasmid made by: Construct was originally cloned in the lab of prof.dr. Anton Berns, Netherlands Cancer Institute.
Terms and licenses: Academic/Nonprofit Terms; Industry Terms: Not Available to Industry
How to cite: pGlomyc-Frat2 was a gift from Renee van Amerongen (Addgene plasmid # 124500 ; http://n2t.net/addgene:124500 ; RRID:Addgene_124500)
