[The description below was written by a language model from this plasmid's Addgene catalogue record.]
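Description:
pGlomyc-Frat2 is a mammalian expression plasmid of about 6.2 kb that produces mouse FRAT2 carrying an N-terminal myc epitope tag. It is built on pGlomyc, a roughly 5.5 kb derivative of pcDNA3.1(+) in which 5' and 3' globin untranslated regions and a BamHI-NsiI polylinker taken from pCDNA1.1 have been introduced. The plasmid is propagated in E. coli under ampicillin selection, and a neomycin resistance marker allows G418 selection of transfected mammalian cells. The copy number is recorded as unknown, and no feature table is provided, so the origins of replication and other backbone elements are not itemised in the record.

The insert is the 696 bp mouse Frat2 sequence, placed between an EcoRV site that was destroyed during cloning and a NotI site that remains intact. Transcription is driven by the CMV promoter, a strong constitutive viral promoter widely used in mammalian cells. Flanking globin UTRs of this kind are generally included to improve the stability and translation of the transcript. The listed sequencing primers, T7 upstream and BGH polyA downstream, suggest that the T7 promoter and bovine growth hormone polyadenylation region of the pcDNA3.1 parent flank the cassette. The myc tag allows the protein to be detected or immunoprecipitated with anti-myc antibodies without needing a FRAT2-specific reagent.

The construct is associated with work on the regulation of FRAT-mediated Wnt/β-catenin signalling, in which TMEM98 was identified as a negative regulator. It is suited to overexpressing tagged FRAT2 in cultured mammalian cells for signalling, interaction or localisation studies.
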