>Addgene plasmid #124500 | pGlomyc-Frat2 | depositor partial sequence | sequence record 248110 | Frat2 coding sequence (can be read with T7 primer)
ATGCCTTGCCGGAGAGAGGAGGAGGAGGAAGCCGGCGACGAGGCAGAGGGGGAGGAGGACGACGACAGCT
TCCTCCTGCTGCAGCAGTCGGTGACTCTGGGCGGCTCGACCGACGTGGATCGGCTCATCGTCCAGATCGG
CGAGACGCTGCAGCTGGACACGGCGCACGATCGCCCGGCCTCGCCGTGTGCCGCCCCGGGTCCCCCACCC
GCGCCTCCGCGGGTCCTGGCGGCGCTGTCGGCGGACAAGACCGGGACCCCAGCGAGGCGGCTGCTGCGGC
CGACGGGGTCAGCAGAGACCGGGGACCCTGCGCCTCCGGGGGCCGTGCGCTGCGTGCTGGGGGAGCGCGG
GCGTGTGCGGGGCCGATCGGCGCCCTACTGCGTTGCGGAGATCGCCCCGGGTGCCAGCGCGCTTCCCGGG
CCGGGGCGGCGAGGGTGGCTCCCCGGCTCCGTGGCTTCTCACCGAATCCAGCAGCGGCGGTGGACAGCAG
GCGGAGCGCGCGCGGCCGACGACGACCCGCACCGGCTCCTGCAGCAGCTCGTGCTCTCCGGAAACCTCAT
CAAGGAGGCGGTGCGCAGACTCCAGCGAGCGGTCGCCGCGGTTGCGGCCACGAGCCCCGCGAGCGCTCCG
GGGTCCGGGGGTGGCCGAAGCGGACCGGACTCAGTCACTCTGCAGCCCTCGGGCGCCTGGCTCTGA
